Addgene plasmid #199125: RB797
Purpose: This plasmid contains a barcoding cassette which gets integrated at Neut5 locus in Candida albicans genome
Depositing lab: Richard Bennett. Depositing organization: Brown University. Publication: Aneuploidy and gene dosage regulate filamentation and host colonization by Candida albicans. Kakade P, Sircaik S, Maufrais C, Ene IV, Bennett RJ. Proc Natl Acad Sci U S A. 2023 Mar 14;120(11):e2218163120. doi: 10.1073/pnas.2218163120. Epub 2023 Mar 9. PubMed 36893271.
Backbone
  Vector backbone: pRS314
  Backbone manufacturer: ATCC
  Backbone size w/o insert (bp): 6599
  Vector type: Yeast Expression
  Selectable markers: Nourseothricin
Growth in bacteria
  Bacterial resistance: Ampicillin, 100 μg/mL
  Growth temperature: 37°C
  Growth strain: DH5alpha
  Copy number: High Copy
Gene/Insert
  Gene/Insert name: 100 bp barcoding cassette
  Species: Synthetic
  Insert size (bp): 100
  Cloning method: Restriction Enzyme; 5′ cloning site SpeI (unknown if destroyed); 3′ cloning site ClaI (unknown if destroyed)
  Sequencing primers: 5′ GTGCCGTAAAGCACTAAATCGG; 3′ GTTACCTCACTCATTAGGCACCCC
Terms and licenses: Academic/Nonprofit Terms; Industry Terms: Not Available to Industry
Depositor comments: After restriction digestion with NgoMIV, this plasmid can be used to transform Candida strains which would barcode it with unique DNA barcodes
How to cite: RB797 was a gift from Richard Bennett (Addgene plasmid # 199125 ; http://n2t.net/addgene:199125 ; RRID:Addgene_199125)
