[The description below was written by a language model from this plasmid's Addgene catalogue record and pLannotate feature annotations shown in this document.]
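Description:
RB797 is a Candida albicans integrating plasmid built on the pRS314 yeast shuttle backbone. It delivers a synthetic 100 bp DNA barcoding cassette to the Neut5 locus of the C. albicans genome. In E. coli it is maintained as a high-copy plasmid through the ColE1/pUC-type origin and is selected with ampicillin via the β-lactamase gene. The pRS314 scaffold also contributes the S. cerevisiae TRP1 auxotrophic marker with its own promoter, a CEN6/ARS centromeric replication element, fragments of the f1/M13 phage origin, and remnants of the pBluescript-style lacZα and multiple cloning site region flanked by T7 and T3 promoters. These Saccharomyces elements are backbone legacy, and the record does not assign them a role in Candida.

The selectable marker for Candida is a nourseothricin resistance cassette. It consists of a streptothricin acetyltransferase coding sequence (annotated as sta, from Streptomyces lavendulae) placed between the Ashbya gossypii TEF promoter and TEF terminator, and it lies within the former polylinker region. The barcode was cloned between SpeI and ClaI sites. Neither the barcode nor any Neut5 homology sequence is annotated in the automatically generated feature table, so their exact positions cannot be read from it, although unannotated stretches exist around the MCS fragments.

According to the depositor, the plasmid is digested with NgoMIV before transformation into Candida strains, which marks them with a unique DNA barcode. The associated work concerns aneuploidy, filamentation and host colonization in C. albicans, although the record does not say how the barcoded strains were used in it.
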