Features (pLannotate 1.2.2; 23 found; start..end, strand, type, name):
    137..186     +  misc_feature   bom (fragment): basis of mobility region from pBR322
    324..471     +  promoter       TRP1 promoter: S. cerevisiae TRP1
    472..1146    +  CDS            TRP1: phosphoribosylanthranilate isomerase, required for tryptophan biosynthesis; S. cerevisiae TRP1; yeast auxotrophic marker
   1197..1248    +  misc_feature   bom (fragment): basis of mobility region from pBR322
   1249..1576    -  rep_origin     M13 ori (fragment) (sequence partly withheld): M13 bacteriophage origin of replication; arrow indicates direction of (+) strand synthesis
   1890..2019    -  rep_origin     f1 ori (fragment) (sequence partly withheld): f1 bacteriophage origin of replication; arrow indicates direction of (+) strand synthesis
   2023..2180    -  CDS            lacZα (fragment): LacZα fragment of β-galactosidase; lacZ fragment
   2183..2201    +  promoter       T7 promoter: promoter for bacteriophage T7 RNA polymerase
   2274..2471    -  terminator     TEF terminator: Ashbya gossypii TEF terminator
   2489..3058    -  CDS            sta: STA_STRLA - Experimental evidence at protein level: Swiss-Prot protein existence level 1. Involved in resistance to streptothricin, a broad-spectrum antibiotic produced by streptomycetes. Detoxifies streptothricin via acetylation of the beta amino group of the first beta-lysyl moiety of streptothricin. From Streptomyces lavendulae.
   3072..3415    -  promoter       TEF promoter: Ashbya gossypii TEF promoter
   3484..3502    -  promoter       T3 promoter: promoter for bacteriophage T3 RNA polymerase
   3547..3563    -  protein_bind   lac operator: The lac repressor binds to the lac operator to inhibit transcription in E. coli. This inhibition can be relieved by adding lactose or isopropyl-β-D-thiogalactopyranoside (IPTG). lac repressor encoded by lacI
   3571..3593    +  misc_feature   MCS (fragment): pBluescript multiple cloning site
   3649..3677    +  misc_feature   MCS (fragment): pBluescript multiple cloning site
   3942..3972    -  promoter       lac promoter: promoter for the E. coli lac operon
   3987..4008    -  protein_bind   CAP binding site: CAP binding activates transcription in the presence of cAMP. E. coli catabolite activator protein
   4021..4113    -  CDS            lacI (fragment): lac repressor; lacI; The lac repressor binds to the lac operator to inhibit transcription in E. coli. This inhibition can be relieved by adding lactose or isopropyl-β-D-thiogalactopyranoside (IPTG).
   4296..4884    -  rep_origin     ori: high-copy-number ColE1/pMB1/pBR322/pUC origin of replication
   5055..5915    -  CDS            AmpR: β-lactamase; bla; confers resistance to ampicillin, carbenicillin, and related antibiotics
   5916..6020    -  promoter       AmpR promoter: bla
   6057..6560    +  misc_feature   CEN/ARS: S. cerevisiae CEN6 centromere fused to an autonomously replicating sequence
   6628..35      +  CDS            rop (fragment) (across the origin): Rop protein, which maintains plasmids at low copy number; rop
>Addgene plasmid #199125 | RB797 | addgene full sequence | sequence record 392179 | Addgene NGS Result
TCGCGCGTTTCGGTGATGACGGTGAAAACCTCTGACACATGCAGCTCCCGGAGACGGTCACAGCTTGTCT
GTAAGCGGATGCCGGGAGCAGACAAGCCCGTCAGGGCGCGTCAGCGGGTGTTGGCGGGTGTCGGGGCTGG
CTTAACTATGCGGCATCAGAGCAGATTGTACTGAGAGTGCACCATAGATCACGACATTACTATATATATA
ATATAGGAAGCATTTAATAGAACAGCATCGTAATATATGTGTACTTTGCAGTTATGACGCCAGATGGCAG
TAGTGGAAGATATTCTTTATTGAAAAATAGCTTGTCACCTTACGTACAATCTTGATCCGGAGCTTTTCTT
TTTTTGCCGATTAAGAATTAATTCGGTCGAAAAAAGAAAAGGAGAGGGCCAAGAGGGAGGGCATTGGTGA
CTATTGAGCACGTGAGTATACGTGATTAAGCACACAAAGGCAGCTTGGAGTATGTCTGTTATTAATTTCA
CAGGTAGTTCTGGTCCATTGGTGAAAGTTTGCGGCTTGCAGAGCACAGAGGCCGCAGAATGTGCTCTAGA
TTCCGATGCTGACTTGCTGGGTATTATATGTGTGCCCAATAGAAAGAGAACAATTGACCCGGTTATTGCA
AGGAAAATTTCAAGTCTTGTAAAAGCATATAAAAATAGTTCAGGCACTCCGAAATACTTGGTTGGCGTGT
TTCGTAATCAACCTAAGGAGGATGTTTTGGCTCTGGTCAATGATTACGGCATTGATATCGTCCAACTGCA
TGGAGATGAGTCGTGGCAAGAATACCAAGAGTTCCTCGGTTTGCCAGTTATTAAAAGACTCGTATTTCCA
AAAGACTGCAACATACTACTCAGTGCAGCTTCACAGAAACCTCATTCGTTTATTCCCTTGTTTGATTCAG
AAGCAGGTGGGACAGGTGAACTTTTGGATTGGAACTCGATTTCTGACTGGGTTGGAAGGCAAGAGAGCCC
CGAAAGCTTACATTTTATGTTAGCTGGTGGACTGACGCCAGAAAATGTTGGTGATGCGCTTAGATTAAAT
GGCGTTATTGGTGTTGATGTAAGCGGAGGTGTGGAGACAAATGGTGTAAAAGACTCTAACAAAATAGCAA
ATTTCGTCAAAAATGCTAAGAAATAGGTTATTACTGAGTAGTATTTATTTAAGTATTGTTTGTGCACTTG
CCGATCTATGCGGTGTGAAATACCGCACAGATGCGTAAGGAGAAAATACCGCATCAGGAAATTGTAAGCG
TTAATATTTTGTTAAAATTCGCGTTAAATTTTTGTTAAATCAGCTCATTTTTTAACCAATAGGCCGAAAT
CGGCAAAATCCCTTATAAATCAAAAGAATAGACCGAGATAGGGT
[37 nt withheld, positions 1375-1411]
AAAGAACGTGGACTCCAACGTCAAAGG
[49 nt withheld, positions 1439-1487]
T
[87 nt withheld, positions 1489-1575]
GGCCGGCTAGGCCTTAACCCACTGAATTCTACATCGAACAAGAGAAACCTTTTTTTTTACTTTTTTCAAA
CTTGAACAAAGAAAAGAAAAAGAAAAAGAAAAAGCAATCACAGCTTATTAACGATTCGTGTTTAAATAAT
CAATTGAAAGGAAAATAGAAGATTTTTGAAAAAAAGTTATTGGTATTTATTAACTTAATATATCAGTAAC
ATCAAGAGAAAGAAACTGAATTATAAACAGAGTATGTGAAGCAATTGCAATTGCAATTATTAGAGATCCA
GAAAACTGAATTGTGCTTGAATACCACTTGTTTACCGGCG
[124 nt withheld, positions 1896-2019]
CCATTCGCCATTCAGGCTGCGCAACTGTTGGGAAGGGCGATCGGTGCGGGCCTCTTCGCTATTACGCCAG
CTGGCGAAAGGGGGATGTGCTGCAAGGCGATTAAGTTGGGTAACGCCAGGGTTTTCCCAGTCACGACGTT
GTAAAACGACGGCCAGTGAATTGTAATACGACTCACTATAGGGCGAATTGGGTACCGAATTCGAGCTCGT
TTAAACGTCGACACTGGATGGCGGCGTTAGTATCGAATCGACAGCAGTATAGCGACCAGCATTCACATAC
GATTGACGCATGATATTACTTTCTGCGCACTTAACTTCGCATCTGGGCAGATGATGTCGAGGCGAAAAAA
AATATAAATCACGCTAACATTTGATTAAAATAGAACAACTACAATATAAAAAAACTATACAAATGACAAG
TTCTTGAAAACAAGAATCTTTTTATTGTCAGTACTGACTCGAGTTATTATGGACATGGCATAGACATATA
CAAAGCTTGTTCACCATCGGAAGCAGTACCATCGTATAAAGCAGTATCCAAACCACACAAAGTGAAACCC
ATTCTTCTATAAGCATGAATAGCTGGAGCATTAACATTGGTAACTTCCAACCACAAATGACCAGCACCTC
TTTCTCTGGCGAATTCAGTAGCCAAACCCATCAAAGCTCTACCAACACCATGACCTCTATGTTCTGGAGC
AACTTCAATATCTTCAACAGTCAATCTTCTGTTCCAACCAGAATAAGAAACAACAACGAAACCAGCCAAA
TCACCATCATCACCATAAGCAACGAAAGTTCTAGAATCTGGATCACCATCTTCACCAGCATCGGATTCAT
CATCGGATTCATCATCTGGGAAAACCTTAGTCAATGGTGGATCAACTGGAACTTCTCTCAAAGTGAAACC
ATCACCAGTAGCAGTAACTCTAAAAACAGTATCGGTAGTGAAAGAACCATCCAAAGCTTCAATAGCTTCA
GCATCACCTGGAACAGAAGTTCTGTATCTATAAGCAGTATCATCCAAAGTAGTAGACATAATTGTAGGAT
CCGGTTGTTTATGTTCGGATGTGATGTGAGAACTGTATCCTAGCAAGATTTTAAAAGGAAGTATATGAAA
GAAGAACCTCAGTGGCAAATCCTAACCTTTTATATTTCTCTACAGGGGCGCGGCGTGGGGACAATTCAAC
GCGTCTGTGAGGGGAGCGTTTCCCTGCTCGCAGGTCTGCAGCGAGGAGCCGTAATTTTTGCTTCGCGCCG
TGCGGCCATCAAAATGTATGGACGCAAATGATTATACATGGGGATGTATGGGCTAAATGTACGGGCGACA
GTCACATCATGCCCCTGAGCTGCGCACGTCAAGACTGTCAAGGAGGGTATTCTGGGCCTCCATGTCGCTG
GCCGGGTGACCCGGCGGGGACGAGGCAAGCTTGATATCCCGCGGTGGAGCTCCAGCTTTTGTTCCCTTTA
GTGAGGGTTAATTTCGAGCTTGGCGTAATCATGGTCATAGCTGTTTCCTGTGTGAAATTGTTATCCGCTC
ACAATTCCACATGGCGGCCGCTCTAGAACTAGTGATGTCCACGAGGTCTCTAGGCATACTACACAGATTC
CGTCGACCTGCAGCGTACGATCGATACCGTCGACCTCGAGGGGGGGCCGGAAGGACGATGAAGGAGAGAA
AGTAGTAAGACAATATGACTTTGGACAGACATGAGATAAAAGTTTTAAAGGACAAGAAAAGGTTCGGGTT
AAAAGATGAGTATTGTATTTTTTCAAAATATCAATGCTTTTTCTGTTCTTGGGTTAGTGGTACCACCATT
GGTGATAAAACCTTTGGGGAGCCTCCTCCGAGCTTTCTCTTTGTTACTTTTTTTCTCAACTGATACTTGT
CATTCTTACTACAATTACAGGCCTAGCCGGCCCAACATAGGAGCCGGAAGCATAAAGTGTAAAGCCTGGG
GTGCCTAATGAGTGAGCTAACTCACATTAATTGCGTTGCGCTCACTGCCCGCTTTCCAGTCGGGAAACCT
GTCGTGCCAGCTGCATTAATGAATCGGCCAACGCGCGGGGAGAGGCGGTTTGCGTATTGGGCGCTCTTCC
GCTTCCTCGCTCACTGACTCGCTGCGCTCGGTCGTTCGGCTGCGGCGAGCGGTATCAGCTCACTCAAAGG
CGGTAATACGGTTATCCACAGAATCAGGGGATAACGCAGGAAAGAACATGTGAGCAAAAGGCCAGCAAAA
GGCCAGGAACCGTAAAAAGGCCGCGTTGCTGGCGTTTTTCCATAGGCTCCGCCCCCCTGACGAGCATCAC
AAAAATCGACGCTCAAGTCAGAGGTGGCGAAACCCGACAGGACTATAAAGATACCAGGCGTTTCCCCCTG
GAAGCTCCCTCGTGCGCTCTCCTGTTCCGACCCTGCCGCTTACCGGATACCTGTCCGCCTTTCTCCCTTC
GGGAAGCGTGGCGCTTTCTCATAGCTCACGCTGTAGGTATCTCAGTTCGGTGTAGGTCGTTCGCTCCAAG
CTGGGCTGTGTGCACGAACCCCCCGTTCAGCCCGACCGCTGCGCCTTATCCGGTAACTATCGTCTTGAGT
CCAACCCGGTAAGACACGACTTATCGCCACTGGCAGCAGCCACTGGTAACAGGATTAGCAGAGCGAGGTA
TGTAGGCGGTGCTACAGAGTTCTTGAAGTGGTGGCCTAACTACGGCTACACTAGAAGAACAGTATTTGGT
ATCTGCGCTCTGCTGAAGCCAGTTACCTTCGGAAAAAGAGTTGGTAGCTCTTGATCCGGCAAACAAACCA
CCGCTGGTAGCGGTGGTTTTTTTGTTTGCAAGCAGCAGATTACGCGCAGAAAAAAAGGATCTCAAGAAGA
TCCTTTGATCTTTTCTACGGGGTCTGACGCTCAGTGGAACGAAAACTCACGTTAAGGGATTTTGGTCATG
AGATTATCAAAAAGGATCTTCACCTAGATCCTTTTAAATTAAAAATGAAGTTTTAAATCAATCTAAAGTA
TATATGAGTAAACTTGGTCTGACAGTTACCAATGCTTAATCAGTGAGGCACCTATCTCAGCGATCTGTCT
ATTTCGTTCATCCATAGTTGCCTGACTCCCCGTCGTGTAGATAACTACGATACGGGAGGGCTTACCATCT
GGCCCCAGTGCTGCAATGATACCGCGAGACCCACGCTCACCGGCTCCAGATTTATCAGCAATAAACCAGC
CAGCCGGAAGGGCCGAGCGCAGAAGTGGTCCTGCAACTTTATCCGCCTCCATCCAGTCTATTAATTGTTG
CCGGGAAGCTAGAGTAAGTAGTTCGCCAGTTAATAGTTTGCGCAACGTTGTTGCCATTGCTACAGGCATC
GTGGTGTCACGCTCGTCGTTTGGTATGGCTTCATTCAGCTCCGGTTCCCAACGATCAAGGCGAGTTACAT
GATCCCCCATGTTGTGCAAAAAAGCGGTTAGCTCCTTCGGTCCTCCGATCGTTGTCAGAAGTAAGTTGGC
CGCAGTGTTATCACTCATGGTTATGGCAGCACTGCATAATTCTCTTACTGTCATGCCATCCGTAAGATGC
TTTTCTGTGACTGGTGAGTACTCAACCAAGTCATTCTGAGAATAGTGTATGCGGCGACCGAGTTGCTCTT
GCCCGGCGTCAATACGGGATAATACCGCGCCACATAGCAGAACTTTAAAAGTGCTCATCATTGGAAAACG
TTCTTCGGGGCGAAAACTCTCAAGGATCTTACCGCTGTTGAGATCCAGTTCGATGTAACCCACTCGTGCA
CCCAACTGATCTTCAGCATCTTTTACTTTCACCAGCGTTTCTGGGTGAGCAAAAACAGGAAGGCAAAATG
CCGCAAAAAAGGGAATAAGGGCGACACGGAAATGTTGAATACTCATACTCTTCCTTTTTCAATATTATTG
AAGCATTTATCAGGGTTATTGTCTCATGAGCGGATACATATTTGAATGTATTTAGAAAAATAAACAAATA
GGGGTTCCGCGCACATTTCCCCGAAAAGTGCCACCTGGGTCCTTTTCATCACGTGCTATAAAAATAATTA
TAATTTAAATTTTTTAATATAAATATATAAATTAAAAATAGAAAGTAAAAAAAGAAATTAAAGAAAAAAT
AGTTTTTGTTTTCCGAAGATGTAAAAGACTCTAGGGGGATCGCCAACAAATACTACCTTTTATCTTGCTC
TTCCTGCTCTCAGGTATTAATGCCGAATTGTTTCATCTTGTCTGTGTAGAAGACCACACACGAAAATCCT
GTGATTTTACATTTTACTTATCGTTAATCGAATGTATATCTATTTAATCTGCTTTTCTTGTCTAATAAAT
ATATATGTAAAGTACGCTTTTTGTTGAAATTTTTTAAACCTTTGTTTATTTTTTTTTCTTCATTCCGTAA
CTCTTCTACCTTCTTTATTTACTTTCTAAAATCCAAATACAAAACATAAAAATAAATAAACACAGAGTAA
ATTCCCAAATTATTCCATCATTAAAAGATACGAGGCGCGTGTAAGTTACAGGCAAGCGATCCGTCTAAGA
AACCATTATTATCATGACATTAACCTATAAAAATAGGCGTATCACGAGGCCCTTTCGTC
