>Addgene plasmid #199125 | RB797 | depositor partial sequence | sequence record 385612 | Barcoding cassette containing BC5 cloned in pDIS3 at SpeI_ClaI sites by CPEC method
TGGCGGCCGCTCTAGAACTAGTGATGTCCACGAGGTCTCTAGGCATACTACACAGATTCCGTCGACCTGC
AGCGTACGATCGATACCGTCGACCTCGAGG
